Addgene plasmid #223336: CP4
Purpose: Mapping of cytosol-facing chloroplast outer membrane proximity proteome by proximity-dependent biotinylation in living Arabidopsis cells
Depositing lab: Xiaohong Zhu. Depositing organization: Henan University. Publication: Mapping of cytosol-facing organelle outer membrane proximity proteome by proximity-dependent biotinylation in living Arabidopsis cells. Bao X, Jia H, Zhang X, Tian S, Zhao Y, Li X, Lin P, Ma C, Wang P, Song CP, Zhu X. Plant J. 2024 Apr;118(1):7-23. doi: 10.1111/tpj.16641. Epub 2024 Jan 23. PubMed 38261530.
Backbone
  Vector backbone: s1300-3XFLAG
  Backbone size w/o insert (bp): 9000
  Vector type: Plant Expression
  Selectable markers: Hygromycin
Growth in bacteria
  Bacterial resistance: Kanamycin, 50 μg/mL
  Growth temperature: 37°C
  Growth strain: DH5alpha
  Copy number: High Copy
Gene/Insert
  Gene/Insert name: Toc64-EGFP-miniTurboID-3HA
  Species: A. thaliana (mustard weed)
  Insert size (bp): 1700
  Promoter: CaMV35S
  Tag / fusion protein: EGFP-miniTurboID-3HA (C terminal on insert)
  Cloning method: Restriction Enzyme; 5′ cloning site Unknown (unknown if destroyed); 3′ cloning site Unknown (unknown if destroyed)
Terms and licenses: Academic/Nonprofit Terms; Industry Terms: Not Available to Industry
How to cite: CP4 was a gift from Xiaohong Zhu (Addgene plasmid # 223336 ; http://n2t.net/addgene:223336 ; RRID:Addgene_223336)
