[The description below was written by a language model from this plasmid's Addgene catalogue record and pLannotate feature annotations shown in this document.]
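Description:
CP4 is a plant-expression binary T-DNA vector built on the s1300-3XFLAG backbone, which by its feature layout is a pCAMBIA1300-style plasmid. It carries nopaline-type left and right border repeats for Agrobacterium-mediated transfer, the pVS1 oriV with RepA and StaA for replication and stable maintenance in Agrobacterium, and a ColE1/pMB1-type origin with the pBR322 bom site for propagation in E. coli. Bacterial selection is by kanamycin (aphA-3). Transformed plant cells are selected with hygromycin, through a HygR cassette next to the left border that is driven by a CaMV 35S promoter and closed by the CaMV poly(A) signal.

The payload is a single reverse-strand fusion reading frame: a short fragment of Arabidopsis thaliana Toc64 (OEP64/TOC64-III, a chloroplast outer envelope chaperone receptor), followed by EGFP, miniTurbo and a C-terminal 3xHA tag, ending at a NOS terminator. Only about 100 nt are annotated as Toc64, so the construct appears to use a small portion of the protein, presumably as a membrane anchor, rather than the full-length receptor. The catalogue entry gives CaMV35S as the insert promoter, but the feature table places a mannopine synthase (MAS) promoter directly upstream of the fusion, and the only annotated 35S promoter drives HygR. This discrepancy cannot be resolved from the record.

The design tethers the promiscuous biotin ligase miniTurbo to the cytosolic face of the chloroplast outer membrane, so that nearby proteins are biotinylated in living Arabidopsis cells and can be identified. EGFP allows localisation to be checked, and HA allows immunodetection.
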