Features (pLannotate 1.2.2; 25 found; start..end, strand, type, name):
    204..226     -  CDS            3xHA (fragment): three tandem HA epitope tags
    242..1012    -  CDS            miniTurbo: N-terminally truncated mutant of the E. coli biotin ligase BioID engineered for improved catalytic efficiency (Branon et al., 2018)
   1016..1732    -  CDS            EGFP: EGFP is a basic (constitutively fluorescent) green fluorescent protein published in 1996, derived from Aequorea victoria. It is reported to be a rapidly-maturing weak dimer with moderate acid sensitivity.
   1739..1837    -  CDS            OEP64 (fragment): OE64C_ARATH - Also known as TOC64-III. Experimental evidence at protein level: Swiss-Prot protein existence level 1. Chaperone receptor mediating Hsp90-dependent protein targeting to chloroplasts. Bi-functional preprotein receptor acting on both sides of the membrane. Not essential for an efficient import of pre-proteins into plastids. From Arabidopsis thaliana (Mouse-ear cress).
   1852..2232    -  promoter       MAS promoter: mannopine synthase promoter (Velten et al., 1984)
   2765..2919    +  CDS            lacZα (fragment): LacZα fragment of β-galactosidase; lacZ fragment
   2985..3009    +  misc_feature   RB T-DNA repeat: right border repeat from nopaline C58 T-DNA
   3349..3750    +  CDS            Y4CG_SINFN (fragment): Protein inferred from homology: Swiss-Prot protein existence level 3. From Sinorhizobium fredii (strain NBRC 101917 / NGR234).
   4310..4939    +  CDS            pVS1 StaA: stability protein from the Pseudomonas plasmid pVS1 (Heeb et al., 2000)
   5368..6441    +  CDS            pVS1 RepA: replication protein from the Pseudomonas plasmid pVS1 (Heeb et al., 2000)
   6507..6701    +  rep_origin     pVS1 oriV: origin of replication for the Pseudomonas plasmid pVS1 (Heeb et al., 2000)
   6904..6943    +  CDS            rop (fragment): Rop protein, which maintains plasmids at low copy number; rop
   7045..7185    +  misc_feature   bom: basis of mobility region from pBR322
   7371..7959    -  rep_origin     ori: high-copy-number ColE1/pMB1/pBR322/pUC origin of replication
   8046..8840    -  CDS            KanR: aminoglycoside phosphotransferase; aphA-3; confers resistance to kanamycin
   9265..9289    +  misc_feature   LB T-DNA repeat: left border repeat from nopaline C58 T-DNA
   9367..9541    -  polyA_signal   CaMV poly(A) signal: cauliflower mosaic virus polyadenylation signal
   9582..10607   -  CDS            HygR: hygromycin B phosphotransferase confers resistance to hygromycin
  10680..11025   -  promoter       CaMV 35S promoter: strong constitutive promoter from cauliflower mosaic virus
  10682..10728   -  promoter       minimal CaMV 35S promoter: minimal 35S promoter from cauliflower mosaic virus
  11115..11203   +  CDS            lacI (fragment): lac repressor; lacI; The lac repressor binds to the lac operator to inhibit transcription in E. coli. This inhibition can be relieved by adding lactose or isopropyl-β-D-thiogalactopyranoside (IPTG).
  11216..11237   +  protein_bind   CAP binding site: CAP binding activates transcription in the presence of cAMP. E. coli catabolite activator protein
  11252..11282   +  promoter       lac promoter: promoter for the E. coli lac operon
  11286..11308   +  protein_bind   lac operator (fragment): The lac repressor binds to the lac operator to inhibit transcription in E. coli. This inhibition can be relieved by adding lactose or isopropyl-β-D-thiogalactopyranoside (IPTG). lac repressor encoded by lacI
  11347..12      -  terminator     NOS terminator (across the origin): nopaline synthase terminator and poly(A) signal
>Addgene plasmid #223336 | CP4 | addgene full sequence | sequence record 455590 | Addgene NGS Result
GTTTGAACGATCGGGGAAATTCGAGCTCTTACTTATCGTCATCGTCCTTGTAATCGATGTCGTGATCCTT
ATAGTCTCCATCATGGTCTTTGTAGTCCATGGTACCGGATCCACTAGTCTAAGCATAATCAGGCACATCA
TAAGGGTATCCGGCGCTGCCAGCGTAGTCAGGCACATCATAGGGGTAGGATCCTGTGCCGGCGTAATCAG
GCACGTCATAGGGATACATGCCGCTCCCTCCCTTTTCGGCAGACCGCAGACTGATTTCTCCGCCCATCCA
GGGTTTGATAACTCCGTCCTGTTCCAGCAGCAGGGCTCCCTGTTTATCAATCCCCCGGCTAATCCCGAAA
ATCTCTTTGTCCCCAATGATCAGCTTCACGGGTCTATTGATGAAGTTATCCAGCTTCTCCCACCGTGACA
GATATGGAGCCAGGCCTTCCTGCTCGAACAGTTCCAGGGCTGCCCGCAGCTCTCGGATCAGCATAGCGGC
CAGAGTATTCCTGTCCAGGTTAATCCCTGCTTCCTGCAGTGTGATCCAGCCCTGATTGACCACGCTTTCC
TCCACGCGCCTCATAGCCACGTTAATCCCGGCGCCAATGACGATCTGTGCAGCATCGCCTGTTATTCCGG
CCAGCTCCACCAGGATGCCTGCCAGCTTTCTATCCTGCAGATACAGGTCATTGGGCCATTTGACTCGCAC
CTTGTCTGCTCCCAGCTTTCGCAGCGCTTCTGCCATGACAATTCCGATGACCGGGCCCAGGCCGATTGCT
GCTGGTCCCCGCTTCAGGCGCCAAAACATACTCAGGTACAGGTTAGCTCCAAAAGGAGAGAACCATTTCC
TCCCTCTGCTTCCTCTCCCTGCCTGCTGATATTCTGCAATGCAAGCATCCCCACTCTTCAGCTCGCCGAT
TCGATCCAGCAGGTACTGATTGGTGGAGTCGACCACAGGCAGGACTGCCACGCTCCCGCCGTCCAGCTGT
CCCAGAATCTGTTTAGCGTTCAGCAGCGGGATCATCTTGTACAGCTCGTCCATGCCGAGAGTGATCCCGG
CGGCGGTCACGAACTCCAGCAGGACCATGTGATCGCGCTTCTCGTTGGGGTCTTTGCTCAGGGCGGACTG
GGTGCTCAGGTAGTGGTTGTCGGGCAGCAGCACGGGGCCGTCGCCGATGGGGGTGTTCTGCTGGTAGTGG
TCGGCGAGCTGCACGCTGCCGTCCTCGATGTTGTGGCGGATCTTGAAGTTCACCTTGATGCCGTTCTTCT
GCTTGTCGGCCATGATATAGACGTTGTGGCTGTTGTAGTTGTACTCCAGCTTGTGCCCCAGGATGTTGCC
GTCCTCCTTGAAGTCGATGCCCTTCAGCTCGATGCGGTTCACCAGGGTGTCGCCCTCGAACTTCACCTCG
GCGCGGGTCTTGTAGTTGCCGTCGTCCTTGAAGAAGATGGTGCGCTCCTGGACGTAGCCTTCGGGCATGG
CGGACTTGAAGAAGTCGTGCTGCTTCATGTGGTCGGGGTAGCGGCTGAAGCACTGCACGCCGTAGGTCAG
GGTGGTCACGAGGGTGGGCCAGGGCACGGGCAGCTTGCCGGTGGTGCAGATGAACTTCAGGGTCAGCTTG
CCGTAGGTGGCATCGCCCTCGCCCTCGCCGGACACGCTGAACTTGTGGCCGTTTACGTCGCCGTCCAGCT
CGACCAGGATGGGCACCACCCCGGTGAACAGCTCCTCGCCCTTGCTCACCATACTAGTATCTTCACGGAC
GGTCTTCTTCAGCTTTTTGGTAAGCATAAGAATCCCAGCGAGACCTAAACCTAGAAGAACCCAGAGATTC
GCAGCTTGAGACGCCATAAGCTTTCTAGAGTCGATTTGGTGTATCGAGATTGGTTATGAAATTCAGATGC
TAGTGTAATGTATTGGTAATTTGGGAAGATATAATAGGAAGCAAGGCTATTTATCCATTTCTGAAAAGGC
GAAATGGCGTCACCGCGAGCGTCACGCGCATTCCGTTCTTGCTGTAAAGCGTTGTTTGGTACACTTTTGA
CTAGCGAGGCTTGGCGTGTCAGCGTATCTATTCAAAAGTCGTTAATGGCTGCGGATCAAGAAAAAGTTGG
AATAGAAACAGAATACCCGCGAAATTCAGGCCCGGTTGCCATGTCCTACACGCCGAAATAAACGACCAAA
TTAGTAGAAAAATAAAAACTGACTCGGATACTTACGTCACGTCTTGCGCACTGATTTGAAAAATCTCCCT
CGATCGAGAAAGAGATCAATGTTGAGCTGCTTCAAAAGCAATGGGATTGACCAGCTCGCGGATCCTACAG
GCCAAATTCGCTCTTAGCCGTACAATATTACTCACCGGTGCGATGCCCCCCATCGTAGGTGAAGGTGGAA
ATTAATGATCCATCTTGAGACCACAGGCCCACAACAGCTACCAGTTTCCTCAAGGGTCCACCAAAAACGT
AAGCGCTTACGTACATGGTCGATAAGAAAAGGCAATTTGTAGATGTTAACATCCAACGTCGCTTTCAGGG
ATCCTACAGGCCAAATTCGCTCTTAGCCGTACAATATTACTCACCGGTGCGATGCCCCCCATCGTAGGTG
AAGGTGGAAATTAATGATCCATCTTGAGACCACAGGCCCACAACAGCTACCAGTTTCCTCAAGGGTCCAC
CAAAAACGTAAGCGCTTACGTACATGGTCGATAAGAAAAGGCAATTTGTAGATGTTAACATCCAACGTCG
CTTTCAGGGATCCGCGAGCTTATCGATACCGTGGCACTGGCCGTCGTTTTACAACGTCGTGACTGGGAAA
ACCCTGGCGTTACCCAACTTAATCGCCTTGCAGCACATCCCCCTTTCGCCAGCTGGCGTAATAGCGAAGA
GGCCCGCACCGATCGCCCTTCCCAACAGTTGCGCAGCCTGAATGGCGAATGCTAGAGCAGCTTGAGCTTG
GATCAGATTGTCGTTTCCCGCCTTCAGTTTAAACTATCAGTGTTTGACAGGATATATTGGCGGGTAAACC
TAAGAGAAAAGAGCGTTTATTAGAATAATCGGATATTTAAAAGGGCGTGAAAAGGTTTATCCGTTCGTCC
ATTTGTATGTGCATGCCAACCACAGGGTTCCCCTCGGGATCAAAGTACTTTGATCCAACCCCTCCGCTGC
TATAGTGCAGTCGGCTTCTGACGTTCAGTGCAGCCGTCTTCTGAAAACGACATGTCGCACAAGTCCTAAG
TTACGCGACAGGCTGCCGCCCTGCCCTTTTCCTGGCGTTTTCTTGTCGCGTGTTTTAGTCGCATAAAGTA
GAATACTTGCGACTAGAACCGGAGACATTACGCCATGAACAAGAGCGCCGCCGCTGGCCTGCTGGGCTAT
GCCCGCGTCAGCACCGACGACCAGGACTTGACCAACCAACGGGCCGAACTGCACGCGGCCGGCTGCACCA
AGCTGTTTTCCGAGAAGATCACCGGCACCAGGCGCGACCGCCCGGAGCTGGCCAGGATGCTTGACCACCT
ACGCCCTGGCGACGTTGTGACAGTGACCAGGCTAGACCGCCTGGCCCGCAGCACCCGCGACCTACTGGAC
ATTGCCGAGCGCATCCAGGAGGCCGGCGCGGGCCTGCGTAGCCTGGCAGAGCCGTGGGCCGACACCACCA
CGCCGGCCGGCCGCATGGTGTTGACCGTGTTCGCCGGCATTGCCGAGTTCGAGCGTTCCCTAATCATCGA
CCGCACCCGGAGCGGGCGCGAGGCCGCCAAGGCCCGAGGCGTGAAGTTTGGCCCCCGCCCTACCCTCACC
CCGGCACAGATCGCGCACGCCCGCGAGCTGATCGACCAGGAAGGCCGCACCGTGAAAGAGGCGGCTGCAC
TGCTTGGCGTGCATCGCTCGACCCTGTACCGCGCACTTGAGCGCAGCGAGGAAGTGACGCCCACCGAGGC
CAGGCGGCGCGGTGCCTTCCGTGAGGACGCATTGACCGAGGCCGACGCCCTGGCGGCCGCCGAGAATGAA
CGCCAAGAGGAACAAGCATGAAACCGCACCAGGACGGCCAGGACGAACCGTTTTTCATTACCGAAGAGAT
CGAGGCGGAGATGATCGCGGCCGGGTACGTGTTCGAGCCGCCCGCGCACGTCTCAACCGTGCGGCTGCAT
GAAATCCTGGCCGGTTTGTCTGATGCCAAGCTGGCGGCCTGGCCGGCCAGCTTGGCCGCTGAAGAAACCG
AGCGCCGCCGTCTAAAAAGGTGATGTGTATTTGAGTAAAACAGCTTGCGTCATGCGGTCGCTGCGTATAT
GATGCGATGAGTAAATAAACAAATACGCAAGGGGAACGCATGAAGGTTATCGCTGTACTTAACCAGAAAG
GCGGGTCAGGCAAGACGACCATCGCAACCCATCTAGCCCGCGCCCTGCAACTCGCCGGGGCCGATGTTCT
GTTAGTCGATTCCGATCCCCAGGGCAGTGCCCGCGATTGGGCGGCCGTGCGGGAAGATCAACCGCTAACC
GTTGTCGGCATCGACCGCCCGACGATTGACCGCGACGTGAAGGCCATCGGCCGGCGCGACTTCGTAGTGA
TCGACGGAGCGCCCCAGGCGGCGGACTTGGCTGTGTCCGCGATCAAGGCAGCCGACTTCGTGCTGATTCC
GGTGCAGCCAAGCCCTTACGACATATGGGCCACCGCCGACCTGGTGGAGCTGGTTAAGCAGCGCATTGAG
GTCACGGATGGAAGGCTACAAGCGGCCTTTGTCGTGTCGCGGGCGATCAAAGGCACGCGCATCGGCGGTG
AGGTTGCCGAGGCGCTGGCCGGGTACGAGCTGCCCATTCTTGAGTCCCGTATCACGCAGCGCGTGAGCTA
CCCAGGCACTGCCGCCGCCGGCACAACCGTTCTTGAATCAGAACCCGAGGGCGACGCTGCCCGCGAGGTC
CAGGCGCTGGCCGCTGAAATTAAATCAAAACTCATTTGAGTTAATGAGGTAAAGAGAAAATGAGCAAAAG
CACAAACACGCTAAGTGCCGGCCGTCCGAGCGCACGCAGCAGCAAGGCTGCAACGTTGGCCAGCCTGGCA
GACACGCCAGCCATGAAGCGGGTCAACTTTCAGTTGCCGGCGGAGGATCACACCAAGCTGAAGATGTACG
CGGTACGCCAAGGCAAGACCATTACCGAGCTGCTATCTGAATACATCGCGCAGCTACCAGAGTAAATGAG
CAAATGAATAAATGAGTAGATGAATTTTAGCGGCTAAAGGAGGCGGCATGGAAAATCAAGAACAACCAGG
CACCGACGCCGTGGAATGCCCCATGTGTGGAGGAACGGGCGGTTGGCCAGGCGTAAGCGGCTGGGTTGCC
TGCCGGCCCTGCAATGGCACTGGAACCCCCAAGCCCGAGGAATCGGCGTGAGCGGTCGCAAACCATCCGG
CCCGGTACAAATCGGCGCGGCGCTGGGTGATGACCTGGTGGAGAAGTTGAAGGCCGCGCAGGCCGCCCAG
CGGCAACGCATCGAGGCAGAAGCACGCCCCGGTGAATCGTGGCAAGCGGCCGCTGATCGAATCCGCAAAG
AATCCCGGCAACCGCCGGCAGCCGGTGCGCCGTCGATTAGGAAGCCGCCCAAGGGCGACGAGCAACCAGA
TTTTTTCGTTCCGATGCTCTATGACGTGGGCACCCGCGATAGTCGCAGCATCATGGACGTGGCCGTTTTC
CGTCTGTCGAAGCGTGACCGACGAGCTGGCGAGGTGATCCGCTACGAGCTTCCAGACGGGCACGTAGAGG
TTTCCGCAGGGCCGGCCGGCATGGCCAGTGTGTGGGATTACGACCTGGTACTGATGGCGGTTTCCCATCT
AACCGAATCCATGAACCGATACCGGGAAGGGAAGGGAGACAAGCCCGGCCGCGTGTTCCGTCCACACGTT
GCGGACGTACTCAAGTTCTGCCGGCGAGCCGATGGCGGAAAGCAGAAAGACGACCTGGTAGAAACCTGCA
TTCGGTTAAACACCACGCACGTTGCCATGCAGCGTACGAAGAAGGCCAAGAACGGCCGCCTGGTGACGGT
ATCCGAGGGTGAAGCCTTGATTAGCCGCTACAAGATCGTAAAGAGCGAAACCGGGCGGCCGGAGTACATC
GAGATCGAGCTAGCTGATTGGATGTACCGCGAGATCACAGAAGGCAAGAACCCGGACGTGCTGACGGTTC
ACCCCGATTACTTTTTGATCGATCCCGGCATCGGCCGTTTTCTCTACCGCCTGGCACGCCGCGCCGCAGG
CAAGGCAGAAGCCAGATGGTTGTTCAAGACGATCTACGAACGCAGTGGCAGCGCCGGAGAGTTCAAGAAG
TTCTGTTTCACCGTGCGCAAGCTGATCGGGTCAAATGACCTGCCGGAGTACGATTTGAAGGAGGAGGCGG
GGCAGGCTGGCCCGATCCTAGTCATGCGCTACCGCAACCTGATCGAGGGCGAAGCATCCGCCGGTTCCTA
ATGTACGGAGCAGATGCTAGGGCAAATTGCCCTAGCAGGGGAAAAAGGTCGAAAAGGTCTCTTTCCTGTG
GATAGCACGTACATTGGGAACCCAAAGCCGTACATTGGGAACCGGAACCCGTACATTGGGAACCCAAAGC
CGTACATTGGGAACCGGTCACACATGTAAGTGACTGATATAAAAGAGAAAAAAGGCGATTTTTCCGCCTA
AAACTCTTTAAAACTTATTAAAACTCTTAAAACCCGCCTGGCCTGTGCATAACTGTCTGGCCAGCGCACA
GCCGAAGAGCTGCAAAAAGCGCCTACCCTTCGGTCGCTGCGCTCCCTACGCCCCGCCGCTTCGCGTCGGC
CTATCGCGGCCGCTGGCCGCTCAAAAATGGCTGGCCTACGGCCAGGCAATCTACCAGGGCGCGGACAAGC
CGCGCCGTCGCCACTCGACCGCCGGCGCCCACATCAAGGCACCCTGCCTCGCGCGTTTCGGTGATGACGG
TGAAAACCTCTGACACATGCAGCTCCCGGAGACGGTCACAGCTTGTCTGTAAGCGGATGCCGGGAGCAGA
CAAGCCCGTCAGGGCGCGTCAGCGGGTGTTGGCGGGTGTCGGGGCGCAGCCATGACCCAGTCACGTAGCG
ATAGCGGAGTGTATACTGGCTTAACTATGCGGCATCAGAGCAGATTGTACTGAGAGTGCACCATATGCGG
TGTGAAATACCGCACAGATGCGTAAGGAGAAAATACCGCATCAGGCGCTCTTCCGCTTCCTCGCTCACTG
ACTCGCTGCGCTCGGTCGTTCGGCTGCGGCGAGCGGTATCAGCTCACTCAAAGGCGGTAATACGGTTATC
CACAGAATCAGGGGATAACGCAGGAAAGAACATGTGAGCAAAAGGCCAGCAAAAGGCCAGGAACCGTAAA
AAGGCCGCGTTGCTGGCGTTTTTCCATAGGCTCCGCCCCCCTGACGAGCATCACAAAAATCGACGCTCAA
GTCAGAGGTGGCGAAACCCGACAGGACTATAAAGATACCAGGCGTTTCCCCCTGGAAGCTCCCTCGTGCG
CTCTCCTGTTCCGACCCTGCCGCTTACCGGATACCTGTCCGCCTTTCTCCCTTCGGGAAGCGTGGCGCTT
TCTCATAGCTCACGCTGTAGGTATCTCAGTTCGGTGTAGGTCGTTCGCTCCAAGCTGGGCTGTGTGCACG
AACCCCCCGTTCAGCCCGACCGCTGCGCCTTATCCGGTAACTATCGTCTTGAGTCCAACCCGGTAAGACA
CGACTTATCGCCACTGGCAGCAGCCACTGGTAACAGGATTAGCAGAGCGAGGTATGTAGGCGGTGCTACA
GAGTTCTTGAAGTGGTGGCCTAACTACGGCTACACTAGAAGGACAGTATTTGGTATCTGCGCTCTGCTGA
AGCCAGTTACCTTCGGAAAAAGAGTTGGTAGCTCTTGATCCGGCAAACAAACCACCGCTGGTAGCGGTGG
TTTTTTTGTTTGCAAGCAGCAGATTACGCGCAGAAAAAAAGGATCTCAAGAAGATCCTTTGATCTTTTCT
ACGGGGTCTGACGCTCAGTGGAACGAAAACTCACGTTAAGGGATTTTGGTCATGCATTCTAGGTACTAAA
ACAATTCATCCAGTAAAATATAATATTTTATTTTCTCCCAATCAGGCTTGATCCCCAGTAAGTCAAAAAA
TAGCTCGACATACTGTTCTTCCCCGATATCCTCCCTGATCGACCGGACGCAGAAGGCAATGTCATACCAC
TTGTCCGCCCTGCCGCTTCTCCCAAGATCAATAAAGCCACTTACTTTGCCATCTTTCACAAAGATGTTGC
TGTCTCCCAGGTCGCCGTGGGAAAAGACAAGTTCCTCTTCGGGCTTTTCCGTCTTTAAAAAATCATACAG
CTCGCGCGGATCTTTAAATGGAGTGTCTTCTTCCCAGTTTTCGCAATCCACATCGGCCAGATCGTTATTC
AGTAAGTAATCCAATTCGGCTAAGCGGCTGTCTAAGCTATTCGTATAGGGACAATCCGATATGTCGATGG
AGTGAAAGAGCCTGATGCACTCCGCATACAGCTCGATAATCTTTTCAGGGCTTTGTTCATCTTCATACTC
TTCCGAGCAAAGGACGCCATCGGCCTCACTCATGAGCAGATTGCTCCAGCCATCATGCCGTTCAAAGTGC
AGGACCTTTGGAACAGGCAGCTTTCCTTCCAGCCATAGCATCATGTCCTTTTCCCGTTCCACATCATAGG
TGGTCCCTTTATACCGGCTGTCCGTCATTTTTAAATATAGGTTTTCATTTTCTCCCACCAGCTTATATAC
CTTAGCAGGAGACATTCCTTCCGTATCTTTTACGCAGCGGTATTTTTCGATCAGTTTTTTCAATTCCGGT
GATATTCTCATTTTAGCCATTTATTATTTCCTTCCTCTTTTCTACAGTATTTAAAGATACCCCAAGAAGC
TAATTATAACAAGACGAACTCCAATTCACTGTTCCTTGCATTCTAAAACCTTAAATACCAGAAAACAGCT
TTTTCAAAGTTGTTTTCAAAGTTGGCGTATAACATAGTATCGACGGAGCCGATTTTGAAACCGCGGTGAT
CACAGGCAGCAACGCTCTGTCATCGTTACAATCAACATGCTACCCTCCGCGAGATCATCCGTGTTTCAAA
CCCGGCAGCTTAGTTGCCGTTCTTCCGAATAGCATCGGTAACATGAGCAAAGTCTGCCGCCTTACAACGG
CTCTCCCGCTGACGCCGTCCCGGACTGATGGGCTGCCTGTATCGAGTGGTGATTTTGTGCCGAGCTGCCG
GTCGGGGAGCTGTTGGCTGGCTGGTGGCAGGATATATTGTGGTGTAAACAAATTGACGCTTAGACAACTT
AATAACACATTGCGGACGTTTTTAATGTACTGAATTAACGCCGAATTAATTCGGGGGATCTGGATTTTAG
TACTGGATTTTGGTTTTAGGAATTAGAAATTTTATTGATAGAAGTATTTTACAAATACAAATACATACTA
AGGGTTTCTTATATGCTCAACACATGAGCGAAACCCTATAGGAACCCTAATTCCCTTATCTGGGAACTAC
TCACACATTATTATGGAGAAACTCGAGCTTGTCGATCGACAGATCCCGGTCGGCATCTACTCTATTTCTT
TGCCCTCGGACGAGTGCTGGGGCGTCGGTTTCCACTATCGGCGAGTACTTCTACACAGCCATCGGTCCAG
ACGGCCGCGCTTCTGCGGGCGATTTGTGTACGCCCGACAGTCCCGGCTCCGGATCGGACGATTGCGTCGC
ATCGACCCTGCGCCCAAGCTGCATCATCGAAATTGCCGTCAACCAAGCTCTGATAGAGTTGGTCAAGACC
AATGCGGAGCATATACGCCCGGAGTCGTGGCGATCCTGCAAGCTCCGGATGCCTCCGCTCGAAGTAGCGC
GTCTGCTGCTCCATACAAGCCAACCACGGCCTCCAGAAGAAGATGTTGGCGACCTCGTATTGGGAATCCC
CGAACATCGCCTCGCTCCAGTCAATGACCGCTGTTATGCGGCCATTGTCCGTCAGGACATTGTTGGAGCC
GAAATCCGCGTGCACGAGGTGCCGGACTTCGGGGCAGTCCTCGGCCCAAAGCATCAGCTCATCGAGAGCC
TGCGCGACGGACGCACTGACGGTGTCGTCCATCACAGTTTGCCAGTGATACACATGGGGATCAGCAATCG
CGCATATGAAATCACGCCATGTAGTGTATTGACCGATTCCTTGCGGTCCGAATGGGCCGAACCCGCTCGT
CTGGCTAAGATCGGCCGCAGCGATCGCATCCATAGCCTCCGCGACCGGTTGTAGAACAGCGGGCAGTTCG
GTTTCAGGCAGGTCTTGCAACGTGACACCCTGTGAACGGCGGGAGATGCAATAGGTCAGGCTCTCGCTAA
ACTCCCCAATGTCAAGCACTTCCGGAATCGGGAGCGCGGCCGATGCAAAGTGCCGATAAACATAACGATC
TTTGTAGAAACCATCGGCGCAGCTATTTACCCGCAGGACATATCCACGCCCTCCTACATCGAAGCTGAAA
GCACGAGATTCTTCGCCCTCCGAGAGCTGCATCAGGTCGGAGACGCTGTCGAACTTTTCGATCAGAAACT
TCTCGACAGACGTCGCGGTGAGTTCAGGCTTTTTCATATCTCATTGCCCCCCGGATCTGCGAAAGCTCGA
GAGAGATAGATTTGTAGAGAGAGACTGGTGATTTCAGCGTGTCCTCTCCAAATGAAATGAACTTCCTTAT
ATAGAGGAAGGGTCTTGCGAAGGATAGTGGGATTGTGCGTCATCCCTTACGTCAGTGGAGATATCACATC
AATCCACTTGCTTTGAAGACGTGGTTGGAACGTCTTCTTTTTCCACGATGCTCCTCGTGGGTGGGGGTCC
ATCTTTGGGACCACTGTCGGCAGAGGCATCTTGAACGATAGCCTTTCCTTTATCGCAATGATGGCATTTG
TAGGTGCCACCTTCCTTTTCTACTGTCCTTTTGATGAAGTGACAGATAGCTGGGCAATGGAATCCGAGGA
GGTTTCCCGATATTACCCTTTGTTGAAAAGTCTCAATAGCCCTTTGGTCTTCTGAGACTGTATCTTTGAT
ATTCTTGGAGTAGACGAGAGTGTCGTGCTCCACCATGTTGGCAAGCTGCTCTAGCCAATACGCAAACCGC
CTCTCCCCGCGCGTTGGCCGATTCATTAATGCAGCTGGCACGACAGGTTTCCCGACTGGAAAGCGGGCAG
TGAGCGCAACGCAATTAATGTGAGTTAGCTCACTCATTAGGCACCCCAGGCTTTACACTTTATGCTTCCG
GCTCGTATGTTGTGTGGAATTGTGAGCGGATAACAATTTCACACAGGAAACAGCTATGACATGATTACGA
ATTCCCGATCTAGTAACATAGATGACACCGCGCGCGATAATTTATCCTAGTTTGCGCGCTATATTTTGTT
TTCTATCGCGTATTAAATGTATAATTGCGGGACTCTAATCATAAAAACCCATCTCATAAATAACGTCATG
CATTACATGTTAATTATTACATGCTTAACGTAATTCAACAGAAATTATATGATAATCATCGCAAGACCGG
CAACAGGATTCAATCTTAAGAAACTTTATTGCCAAAT
